>Addgene plasmid #244341 | pAAVLINKv1-pCALM1-Cre-3'-TNRC6C-FLAG | addgene full sequence | sequence record 491919 | Addgene NGS Result
CCTGCAGGCAGCTGCGCGCTCGCTCGCTCACTGAGGCCGCCCGGGCGTCGGGCGACCTTTGGTCGCCCGG
CCTCAGTGAGCGAGCGAGCGCGCAGAGAGGGAGTGGCCAACTCCATCACTAGGGGTTCCTGCGGCCGCAC
GCGTCGCTCTGCGCGAGGCGGCTCCGCCGCGGCGGAGGGATACGGCGCACCATATATATATCGCGGGGCG
CAGACTCGCGCTCCGGCAGTGGTGCTGGGAGTGTCGTGGACGCCGTGCCGTTACTCGTACGCCACCATGT
CCAATTTACTGACCGTACACCAAAATTTGCCTGCATTACCGGTCGATGCAACGAGTGATGAGGTTCGCAA
GAACCTGATGGACATGTTCAGGGATCGCCAGGCGTTTTCTGAGCATACCTGGAAAATGCTTCTGTCCGTT
TGCCGGTCGTGGGCGGCATGGTGCAAGTTGAATAACCGGAAATGGTTTCCCGCAGAACCTGAAGATGTTC
GCGATTATCTTCTATATCTTCAGGCGCGCGGTCTGGCAGTAAAAACCATCCAGCAACATTTGGGCCAGCT
AAACATGCTTCATCGTCGGTCCGGGCTGCCACGACCAAGTGACAGCAATGCTGTTTCACTGGTTATGCGG
CGGATCCGAAAAGAAAACGTTGATGCCGGTGAACGTGCAAAACAGGCTCTAGCGTTCGAACGCACTGATT
TCGACCAGGTTCGTTCACTCATGGAAAATAGCGATCGCTGCCAGGATATACGTAATCTGGCATTTCTGGG
GATTGCTTATAACACCCTGTTACGTATAGCCGAAATTGCCAGGATCAGGGTTAAAGATATCTCACGTACT
GACGGTGGGAGAATGTTAATCCATATTGGCAGAACGAAAACGCTGGTTAGCACCGCAGGTGTAGAGAAGG
CACTTAGCCTGGGGGTAACTAAACTGGTCGAGCGATGGATTTCCGTCTCTGGTGTAGCTGATGATCCGAA
TAACTACCTGTTTTGCCGGGTCAGAAAAAATGGTGTTGCCGCGCCATCTGCCACCAGCCAGCTATCAACT
CGCGCCCTGGAAGGGATTTTTGAAGCAACTCATCGATTGATTTACGGCGCTAAGGATGACTCTGGTCAGA
GATACCTGGCCTGGTCTGGACACAGTGCCCGTGTCGGAGCCGCGCGAGATATGGCCCGCGCTGGAGTTTC
AATACCGGAGATCATGCAAGCTGGTGGCTGGACCAATGTAAATATTGTAATGAACTATATCCGTAACCTG
GATAGTGAAACAGGGGCAATGGTGCGCCTGCTGGAAGATGGCGATTAGGTAAGTATCAAGGTTACAAGAC
AGGTTTAAGGAGACCAATAACTAGTATAACTTCGTATAGGATACTTTATAGCAATTTATGAAACTGGGCT
TGTCGAGACAGAGAAGACTCTTGCGTTTCTGATAGGCACCTATTGGTCTTACTGACATCCACTTTGCCTT
TCTCTCCACAGGATGGCGGCCTCGTGGAAGAGCCCACGCCTTCACCGTTCTTGCCTTCCCCAAGCCTGAA
GCTCCCCCTTTCACACAGTGCACTCCCCAGTCAGGCCCTGGGTGGGATTGCCTCCGGGCTGGGCATGCAA
AACTTGAATTCTTCTAGACAGATACCGAGTGGCAATCTGGGTATGTTTGGCAATAGTGGAGCAGCACAAG
CCAGGACCATGCAGCAGCCGCCACAGCCACCAGTGCAGCCTCTTAACTCTTCCCAGCCCAGTCTCCGTGC
TCAAGTGCCTCAGTTTCTATCCCCTCAGGTTCAAGCACAGCTTTTGCAGTTTGCAGCAAAAAACATTGGT
CTCAACCCTGCACTATTAACCTCGCCAATTAATCCTCAACATATGACGATGTTGAACCAGCTCTATCAGC
TGCAGCTGGCATACCAACGTTTACAAATCCAGCAGCAGATGTTACAGGCCCAGCGTAATGTGTCCGGATC
CATGAGACAACAGGAGCAGCAAGTTGCGCGCACAATCACTAATCTGCAGCAGCAGATCCAGCAGCACCAG
CGCCAGCTGGCCCAGGCCCTGCTCGTGAAGCAGCCACCACCGCCACCGCCCCCGCCGCACCTGTCTCTGC
ACCCCTCTGCAGGCAAATCGGCCATGGACAGCTTCCCCTCGCACCCACAGACTCCCGGCCTACCTGACCT
GCAGACCAAAGAGCAGCAGTCTTCACCCAACACCTTTGCTCCTTACCCTCTCGCTGGACTGAACCCAAAC
ATGAATGTCAACAGCATGGACATGACCGGTGGCTTGTCGGTGAAGGACCCATCCCAGTCCCAGTCACGCC
TCCCCCAGTGGACGCACCCCAACTCCATGGATAACTTGCCCAGTGCCGCTTCCCCCCTGGAGCAGAACCC
TAGCAAGCATGGTGCTATCCCTGGAGGTCTAAGCATTGGGCCTCCAGGTAAGTCCTCCATTGATGACTCC
TATGGCCGGTACGATTTAATCCAGAACAGTGAGTCACCAGCCAGTCCTCCCGTAGCTGTTCCCCATAGCT
GGTCACGTGCCAAATCTGACAGTGATAAAATCTCAAATGGCTCTAGCATCAACTGGCCCCCAGAATTCCA
TCCGGGAGTTCCATGGAAAGGACTGCAGAATATTGACCCTGAGAATGACCCTGACGTCACTCCTGGCAGT
GTCCCCACTGGGCCTACCATCAACACCACCATCCAGGATGTCAACCGCTACCTCCTCAAGAGTGGAGGGT
CCTCCCCGCCATCATCTCAGAATGCCACGCTGCCTTCTTCGAGTGCCTGGCCACTCAGTGCCTCCGGCTA
CAGTAGCTCTTTCAGCAGCATTGCATCCGCACCTAGTGTTGCAGGTAAACTGTCAGACATCAAATCGACG
TGGTCCTCTGGCCCTACCTCCCACACGCAAGCCTCTCTGTCTCATGAACTATGGAAGGTGCCCAGAAACA
GTACTGCACCCACGAGGCCACCTCCAGGGTTAACCAATCCCAAGCCCTCCTCCACCTGGGGTGCCAGCCC
CCTCGGTTGGACCAGCTCCTACTCCTCGGGTTCTGCCTGGAGCACCGACACCTCAGGAAGAACCAGCAGC
TGGCTCGTTCTTCGAAACCTCACTCCCCAGATTGATGGTTCTACACTGCGGACATTGTGTTTGCAACATG
GGCCTCTTATCACATTCCACCTGAATCTGACTCAAGGCAATGCTGTGGTCCGGTACAGCTCCAAGGAGGA
GGCTGCCAAGGCCCAGAAGTCTCTGCACATGTGCGTCCTGGGAAACACTACCATCCTGGCCGAGTTCGCT
GGTGAAGAAGAAGTGAATCGCTTCTTAGCCCAAGGCCAGGCGCTGCCACCCACTTCCAGCTGGCAGTCCA
GCAGCGCGTCCAGCCAGCCGCGGCTCAGCGCAGCGGGCAGCTCCCATGGCCTGGTACGCAGCGACGCTGG
CCACTGGAACGCCCCGTGCCTGGGTGGCAAGGGGAGCAGTGAGCTGCTGTGGGGCGGGGTGCCCCAGTAC
TCCAGCAGCCTGTGGGGCCCGCCCAGCGCCGACGACAGCAGGGTGATAGGCAGCCCCACGCCGCTAACCA
CCCTGCTGCCTGGGGACCTGCTCAGCGGGGAGTCCCTGTGTACAGACTACAAAGACCATGACGGTGATTA
TAAAGATCATGACATCGACTACAAGGATGACGATGACAAGTAACTCGAGATAATCAACCTCTGGATTACA
AAATTTGTGAAAGATTGACTGGTATTCTTAACTATGTTGCTCCTTTTACGCTATGTGGATACGCTGCTTT
AATGCCTTTGTATCATGCTATTGCTTCCCGTATGGCTTTCATTTTCTCCTCCTTGTATAAATCCTGGTTA
GTTCTTGCCACGGCGGAACTCATCGCCGCCTGCCTTGCCCGCTGCTGGACAGGGGCTCGGCTGTTGGGCA
CTGACAATTCCGTGGTGTTTATTTGTGAAATTTGTGATGCTATTGCTTTATTTGTAACCATCTAGCTTTA
TTTGTGAAATTTGTGATGCTATTGCTTTATTTGTAACCATTATAAGCTGCAATAAACAAGTTAACAACAA
CAATTGCATTCATTTTATGTTTCAGGTTCAGGGGGAGATGTGGGAGGTTTTTTAAAGATCTGGAGACCGG
TGTGGCACGTGCGGACCGAGCGGCCGCAGGAACCCCTAGTGATGGAGTTGGCCACTCCCTCTCTGCGCGC
TCGCTCGCTCACTGAGGCCGGGCGACCAAAGGTCGCCCGACGCCCGGGCTTTGCCCGGGCGGCCTCAGTG
AGCGAGCGAGCGCGCAGCTGCCTGCAGGGGCGCCTGATGCGGTATTTTCTCCTTACGCATCTGTGCGGTA
TTTCACACCGCATA
[95 nt withheld, positions 4355-4449]
T
[46 nt withheld, positions 4451-4496]
C
[141 nt withheld, positions 4498-4638]
CCTTTGACGTTGGAGTCCACGTTCTTT
[37 nt withheld, positions 4666-4702]
ACTCTATCTCGGGCTATTCTTTTGATTTATAAGGGATTTTGCCGATTTCGGTCTATTGGTTAAAAAATGA
GCTGATTTAACAAAAATTTAACGCGAATTTTAACAAAATATTAACGTTTACAATTTTATGGTGCACTCTC
AGTACAATCTGCTCTGATGCCGCATAGTTAAGCCAGCCCCGACACCCGCCAACACCCGCTGACGCGCCCT
GACGGGCTTGTCTGCTCCCGGCATCCGCTTACAGACAAGCTGTGACCGTCTCCGGGAGCTGCATGTGTCA
GAGGTTTTCACCGTCATCACCGAAACGCGCGAGACGAAAGGGCCTCGTGATACGCCTATTTTTATAGGTT
AATGTCATGATAATAATGGTTTCTTAGACGTCAGGTGGCACTTTTCGGGGAAATGTGCGCGGAACCCCTA
TTTGTTTATTTTTCTAAATACATTCAAATATGTATCCGCTCATGAGACAATAACCCTGATAAATGCTTCA
ATAATATTGAAAAAGGAAGAGTATGAGTATTCAACATTTCCGTGTCGCCCTTATTCCCTTTTTTGCGGCA
TTTTGCCTTCCTGTTTTTGCTCACCCAGAAACGCTGGTGAAAGTAAAAGATGCTGAAGATCAGTTGGGTG
CACGAGTGGGTTACATCGAACTGGATCTCAACAGCGGTAAGATCCTTGAGAGTTTTCGCCCCGAAGAACG
TTTTCCAATGATGAGCACTTTTAAAGTTCTGCTATGTGGCGCGGTATTATCCCGTATTGACGCCGGGCAA
GAGCAACTCGGTCGCCGCATACACTATTCTCAGAATGACTTGGTTGAGTACTCACCAGTCACAGAAAAGC
ATCTTACGGATGGCATGACAGTAAGAGAATTATGCAGTGCTGCCATAACCATGAGTGATAACACTGCGGC
CAACTTACTTCTGACAACGATCGGAGGACCGAAGGAGCTAACCGCTTTTTTGCACAACATGGGGGATCAT
GTAACTCGCCTTGATCGTTGGGAACCGGAGCTGAATGAAGCCATACCAAACGACGAGCGTGACACCACGA
TGCCTGTAGCAATGGCAACAACGTTGCGCAAACTATTAACTGGCGAACTACTTACTCTAGCTTCCCGGCA
ACAATTAATAGACTGGATGGAGGCGGATAAAGTTGCAGGACCACTTCTGCGCTCGGCCCTTCCGGCTGGC
TGGTTTATTGCTGATAAATCTGGAGCCGGTGAGCGTGGGTCTCGCGGTATCATTGCAGCACTGGGGCCAG
ATGGTAAGCCCTCCCGTATCGTAGTTATCTACACGACGGGGAGTCAGGCAACTATGGATGAACGAAATAG
ACAGATCGCTGAGATAGGTGCCTCACTGATTAAGCATTGGTAACTGTCAGACCAAGTTTACTCATATATA
CTTTAGATTGATTTAAAACTTCATTTTTAATTTAAAAGGATCTAGGTGAAGATCCTTTTTGATAATCTCA
TGACCAAAATCCCTTAACGTGAGTTTTCGTTCCACTGAGCGTCAGACCCCGTAGAAAAGATCAAAGGATC
TTCTTGAGATCCTTTTTTTCTGCGCGTAATCTGCTGCTTGCAAACAAAAAAACCACCGCTACCAGCGGTG
GTTTGTTTGCCGGATCAAGAGCTACCAACTCTTTTTCCGAAGGTAACTGGCTTCAGCAGAGCGCAGATAC
CAAATACTGTTCTTCTAGTGTAGCCGTAGTTAGGCCACCACTTCAAGAACTCTGTAGCACCGCCTACATA
CCTCGCTCTGCTAATCCTGTTACCAGTGGCTGCTGCCAGTGGCGATAAGTCGTGTCTTACCGGGTTGGAC
TCAAGACGATAGTTACCGGATAAGGCGCAGCGGTCGGGCTGAACGGGGGGTTCGTGCACACAGCCCAGCT
TGGAGCGAACGACCTACACCGAACTGAGATACCTACAGCGTGAGCTATGAGAAAGCGCCACGCTTCCCGA
AGGGAGAAAGGCGGACAGGTATCCGGTAAGCGGCAGGGTCGGAACAGGAGAGCGCACGAGGGAGCTTCCA
GGGGGAAACGCCTGGTATCTTTATAGTCCTGTCGGGTTTCGCCACCTCTGACTTGAGCGTCGATTTTTGT
GATGCTCGTCAGGGGGGCGGAGCCTATGGAAAAACGCCAGCAACGCGGCCTTTTTACGGTTCCTGGCCTT
TTGCTGGCCTTTTGCTCACATGT
Features (pLannotate 1.2.2; 20 found; start..end, strand, type, name):
     12..39      +  repeat_region  AAV2 ITR (fragment): inverted terminal repeat of adeno-associated virus serotype 2 inverted
     68..95      +  repeat_region  AAV2 ITR (fragment): inverted terminal repeat of adeno-associated virus serotype 2 inverted
    277..1305    +  CDS            cre: RECR_BPP1 - Experimental evidence at protein level: Swiss-Prot protein existence level 1. Catalyzes site-specific recombination between two 34-base- pair LOXP sites. Its role is to maintain the phage genome as a monomeric unit-copy plasmid in the lysogenic state. From Escherichia phage P1 (Bacteriophage P1).
   1309..1349    +  intron         chimeric intron (fragment): chimera between introns from human β-globin and immunoglobulin heavy chain genes
   1356..1380    +  protein_bind   lox2272 (fragment): Cre-mediated recombination occurs in the 8-bp core sequence (GGATACTT). lox2272 sites are compatible with each other, but incompatible with loxP or loxN sites (Lee and Saito, 1988). Cre recombinase
   1390..1481    +  intron         chimeric intron (fragment): chimera between introns from human β-globin and immunoglobulin heavy chain genes
   1470..3608    +  CDS            TNRC6C (fragment): TNR6C_HUMAN - Also known as KIAA1582. Experimental evidence at protein level: Swiss-Prot protein existence level 1. Plays a role in RNA-mediated gene silencing by micro-RNAs (miRNAs). Required for miRNA-dependent translational repression of complementary mRNAs by argonaute family proteins. As scaffoldng protein associates with argonaute proteins bound to partially complementary mRNAs and simultaneously can recruit CCR4-NOT and PAN deadenylase complexes. From Homo sapiens (Human).
   3615..3680    +  CDS            3xFLAG: three tandem FLAG® epitope tags, followed by an enterokinase cleavage site
   3692..3849    +  misc_feature   WPRE (fragment): woodchuck hepatitis virus posttranscriptional regulatory element
   3855..3939    +  misc_feature   WPRE (fragment): woodchuck hepatitis virus posttranscriptional regulatory element
   3938..3981    -  polyA_signal   SV40 poly(A) signal (fragment): SV40 polyadenylation signal
   3985..4052    -  polyA_signal   SV40 poly(A) signal (fragment): SV40 polyadenylation signal
   4158..4298    +  repeat_region  AAV2 ITR: inverted terminal repeat of adeno-associated virus serotype 2 inverted
   4303..4354    -  misc_feature   bom (fragment): basis of mobility region from pBR322
   4373..4828    +  rep_origin     f1 ori (sequence partly withheld): f1 bacteriophage origin of replication; arrow indicates direction of (+) strand synthesis
   4829..4878    -  misc_feature   bom (fragment): basis of mobility region from pBR322
   4980..5015    -  CDS            rop (fragment): Rop protein, which maintains plasmids at low copy number; rop
   5110..5214    +  promoter       AmpR promoter: bla
   5215..6075    +  CDS            AmpR: β-lactamase; bla; confers resistance to ampicillin, carbenicillin, and related antibiotics
   6246..6834    +  rep_origin     ori: high-copy-number ColE1/pMB1/pBR322/pUC origin of replication
