[The description below was written by a language model from this plasmid's Addgene catalogue record and pLannotate feature annotations shown in this document.]
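Description:
pAAVLINKv1-pCALM1-Cre-3'-TNRC6C-FLAG is an AAV transfer plasmid built on the pAAV-MCS2 backbone. It serves as the 3' half of a two-vector AAVLINK set for delivering human TNRC6C, a large miRNA-silencing scaffold protein whose coding sequence, together with regulatory elements, would be difficult to fit in a single AAV genome. The plasmid is about 6.9 kb. It is propagated in E. coli at high copy through a ColE1/pUC-type origin with ampicillin selection (AmpR under its own bla promoter), and it also carries an f1 origin. The recorded growth strain is a recombination-deficient one, which fits the repeat-rich ITRs. The right AAV2 ITR is annotated in full, while the left ITR is detected only as short fragments in the sequencing-derived record.

Between the ITRs, the annotation shows a complete Cre recombinase coding sequence. The catalogue lists pCALM1 as the promoter, and the roughly 180 nt between the left ITR and Cre are unannotated, so that region is presumably where it lies. Cre is followed by chimeric β-globin/immunoglobulin intron fragments that flank a lox2272 site. Next comes a C-terminal portion of TNRC6C fused to a 3xFLAG tag, then a shortened WPRE and an SV40 polyadenylation signal.

This layout suggests that Cre expressed from this vector recombines the lox2272 site with a matching site on the partner 5' vector. That would join the two genomes so that the lox scar sits within an intron and is spliced out, giving a full-length FLAG-tagged TNRC6C transcript. The record does not spell out this mechanism, and it refers to the associated publication for the corresponding 5' vector.
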