Addgene plasmid #244341: pAAVLINKv1-pCALM1-Cre-3'-TNRC6C-FLAG
Purpose: 3' AAVLINK plasmid for TNRC6C expression
Depositing lab: Zhonghua Lu. Depositing organization: Shenzhen Institute of Advanced Technology (SIAT), Chinese Academy of Sciences. Publication: AAVLINK: A potent DNA-recombination method for large cargo delivery in gene therapy. Lin J, Lin Y, Liu N, Cao W, Zhang J, Wen S, Zhang Y, Liao W, Hong Z, Lin Y, Liu Q, Liu H, Li Q, Chen B, Li M, Luo Z, Yang L, Yang Y, Zheng SH, Wang Y, Chu H, Hu Y, Qin Y, Luo BX, Tian S, Chen Y, Yan T, Yang L, Wang H, Liu T, Jiang Y, Lu Z. Cell. 2026 Feb 5;189(3):969-986.e17. doi: 10.1016/j.cell.2025.12.039. Epub 2026 Jan 27. PubMed 41605211.
Backbone
  Vector backbone: pAAV-MCS2
  Backbone manufacturer: Steve Jackson (Addgene # 46954)
  Vector type: AAV
Growth in bacteria
  Bacterial resistance: Ampicillin, 100 μg/mL
  Growth temperature: 37°C
  Growth strain: NEB Stable
  Copy number: High Copy
Gene/Insert
  Gene/Insert name: TNRC6C
  Species: H. sapiens (human)
  Entrez Gene: TNRC6C
  Promoter: pCALM1
  Tag / fusion protein: FLAG (C terminal on insert)
  Cloning method: Restriction Enzyme; 5′ cloning site unknown (unknown if destroyed)
Terms and licenses: Academic/Nonprofit Terms; Industry Terms: Not Available to Industry
Depositor comments: See publication for corresponding AAV Link vectors.
How to cite: pAAVLINKv1-pCALM1-Cre-3'-TNRC6C-FLAG was a gift from Zhonghua Lu (Addgene plasmid # 244341 ; http://n2t.net/addgene:244341 ; RRID:Addgene_244341)
